>Addgene plasmid #193630 | pEXP5-NT/pLas eGFP | addgene full sequence | sequence record 382855 | Addgene NGS Result
CCCGAGATCTGAGCTGGCGTACGCGTTGAACACTTCACAGATGATAGGGATTCGGGTAAAGAGCGTGTCA
TTGGGGGCTTATACAGGCGTTGCTGTTCCGCTGGGCATGCTTCGAGCCTAGCAAGGGTCCGGGTTCACCG
AAATCTATCTCATTTGCTAGTTATAAAATTATGAAATTTGCGTAAATTCTTCAGTCTAGAAATAATTTTG
TTTAACTTTAAGAAGGAGATATACCATGTCTGGTTCTCATCATCATCATCATCATGGTAGCAGCGGCGAA
AACCTGTATTTTCAGTCCCTTGTGGGTACCGGTTCGAATGATGACGACGACAAGAGTCCGGATCCCAATT
GGATGGTGAGCAAGGGCGAGGAGCTGTTCACCGGGGTGGTGCCCATCCTGGTCGAGCTGGACGGCGACGT
AAACGGCCACAAGTTCAGCGTGTCCGGCGAGGGCGAGGGCGATGCCACCTACGGCAAGCTGACCCTGAAG
TTCATCTGCACCACCGGCAAGCTGCCCGTGCCCTGGCCCACCCTCGTGACCACCCTGACCTACGGCGTGC
AGTGCTTCAGCCGCTACCCCGACCACATGAAGCAGCACGACTTCTTCAAGTCCGCCATGCCCGAAGGCTA
CGTCCAGGAGCGCACCATCTTCTTCAAGGACGACGGCAACTACAAGACCCGCGCCGAGGTGAAGTTCGAG
GGCGACACCCTGGTGAACCGCATCGAGCTGAAGGGCATCGACTTCAAGGAGGACGGCAACATCCTGGGGC
ACAAGCTGGAGTACAACTACAACAGCCACAACGTCTATATCATGGCCGACAAGCAGAAGAACGGCATCAA
GGTGAACTTCAAGATCCGCCACAACATCGAGGACGGCAGCGTGCAGCTCGCCGACCACTACCAGCAGAAC
ACCCCCATCGGCGACGGCCCCGTGCTGCTGCCCGACAACCACTACCTGAGCACCCAGTCCGCCCTGAGCA
AAGACCCCAACGAGAAGCGCGATCACATGGTCCTGCTGGAGTTCGTGACCGCCGCCGGGATCACTCTCGG
CATGGACGAGCTGTACAAGTCCGGACTCAGATCTCGAGTCTGGTAAAGGGTGATCCGGCTGCTAACAAAG
CCCGAAAGGAAGCTGAGTTGGCTGCTGCCACCGCTGAGCAATAACTAGCATAACCCCTTGGGGCCTCTAA
ACGGGTCTTGAGGGGTTTTTTGCTGAAAGGAGGAACTATATCCGGATAATTCTTGAAGACGAAAGGGCCT
CGTGATACGCCTATTTTTATAGGTTAATGTCATGATAATAATGGTTTCTTAGACGTCAGGTGGCACTTTT
CGGGGAAATGTGCGCGGAACCCCTATTTGTTTATTTTTCTAAATACATTCAAATATGTATCCGCTCATGA
GACAATAACCCTGATAAATGCTTCAATAATATTGAAAAAGGAAGAGTATGAGTATTCAACATTTCCGTGT
CGCCCTTATTCCCTTTTTTGCGGCATTTTGCCTTCCTGTTTTTGCTCACCCAGAAACGCTGGTGAAAGTA
AAAGATGCTGAAGATCAGTTGGGTGCACGAGTGGGTTACATCGAACTGGATCTCAACAGCGGTAAGATCC
TTGAGAGTTTTCGCCCCGAAGAACGTTTTCCAATGATGAGCACTTTTAAAGTTCTGCTATGTGGCGCGGT
ATTATCCCGTGTTGACGCCGGGCAAGAGCAACTCGGTCGCCGCATACACTATTCTCAGAATGACTTGGTT
GAGTACTCACCAGTCACAGAAAAGCATCTTACGGATGGCATGACAGTAAGAGAATTATGCAGTGCTGCCA
TAACCATGAGTGATAACACTGCGGCCAACTTACTTCTGACAACGATCGGAGGACCGAAGGAGCTAACCGC
TTTTTTGCACAACATGGGGGATCATGTAACTCGCCTTGATCGTTGGGAACCGGAGCTGAATGAAGCCATA
CCAAACGACGAGCGTGACACCACGATGCCTGTAGCAATGGCAACAACGTTGCGCAAACTATTAACTGGCG
AACTACTTACTCTAGCTTCCCGGCAACAATTAATAGACTGGATGGAGGCGGATAAAGTTGCAGGACCACT
TCTGCGCTCGGCCCTTCCGGCTGGCTGGTTTATTGCTGATAAATCTGGAGCCGGTGAGCGTGGGTCTCGC
GGTATCATTGCAGCACTGGGGCCAGATGGTAAGCCCTCCCGTATCGTAGTTATCTACACGACGGGGAGTC
AGGCAACTATGGATGAACGAAATAGACAGATCGCTGAGATAGGTGCCTCACTGATTAAGCATTGGTAACT
GTCAGACCAAGTTTACTCATATATACTTTAGATTGATTTAAAACTTCATTTTTAATTTAAAAGGATCTAG
GTGAAGATCCTTTTTGATAATCTCATGACCAAAATCCCTTAACGTGAGTTTTCGTTCCACTGAGCGTCAG
ACCCCGTAGAAAAGATCAAAGGATCTTCTTGAGATCCTTTTTTTCTGCGCGTAATCTGCTGCTTGCAAAC
AAAAAAACCACCGCTACCAGCGGTGGTTTGTTTGCCGGATCAAGAGCTACCAACTCTTTTTCCGAAGGTA
ACTGGCTTCAGCAGAGCGCAGATACCAAATACTGTTCTTCTAGTGTAGCCGTAGTTAGGCCACCACTTCA
AGAACTCTGTAGCACCGCCTACATACCTCGCTCTGCTAATCCTGTTACCAGTGGCTGCTGCCAGTGGCGA
TAAGTCGTGTCTTACCGGGTTGGACTCAAGACGATAGTTACCGGATAAGGCGCAGCGGTCGGGCTGAACG
GGGGGTTCGTGCACACAGCCCAGCTTGGAGCGAACGACCTACACCGAACTGAGATACCTACAGCGTGAGC
TATGAGAAAGCGCCACGCTTCCCGAAGGGAGAAAGGCGGACAGGTATCCGGTAAGCGGCAGGGTCGGAAC
AGGAGAGCGCACGAGGGAGCTTCCAGGGGGAAACGCCTGGTATCTTTATAGTCCTGTCGGGTTTCGCCAC
CTCTGACTTGAGCGTCGATTTTTGTGATGCTCGTCAGGGGGGCGGAGCCTATGGAAAAACGCCAGCAACG
CGGCCTTTTTACGGTTCCTGGCCTTTTGCTGGCCTTTTGCTCACATGTTCTTTCCTGCGTTATCCCCTGA
TTCTGTGGATAACCGTATTACCGCCTTTGAGTGAGCTGATACCGCTCGCCGCAGCCGAACGACCGAGCGC
AGCGAGTCAGTGAGCGAGGAAGCGGAAGAGCGCCTGATGCGGTATTTTCTCCTTACGCATCTGTGCGGTA
TTTCACACCGCAATGGTGCACTCTCAGTACAATCTGCTCTGATGCCGCATAGTTAAGCCAGTATACACTC
CGCTATCGCTACGCTTCGTTAATACAGATGTAGGTGTTCCACAGGGTAGCCAGCAGCATCCTGCGATGCA
GATCCGGAACATAATGGTGCAGGGCGCTGACTTCCGCGTTTCCAGACTTTACGAAACACGGAAACCGAAG
ACCATTCATGTTGTTGCTCAGGTCGCAGACGTTTTGCAGCAGCAGTCGCTTCACGTTCGCTCGCGTATCG
GTGATTCATTCTGCTAACCAGTAAGGCAACCCCGCCAGCCTAGCCGGGTCCTCAACGACAGGAGCACGAT
CATGCGCACCCGTGGCCAGGACCCAACGCTG
Features (pLannotate 1.2.2; 12 found; start..end, strand, type, name):
    207..229     +  RBS            RBS: efficient ribosome binding site from bacteriophage T7 gene 10 (Olins and Rangwala, 1989)
    248..268     +  CDS            capTEV™ (fragment): composite tag for in vivo biotinylation, TEV protease cleavage, and 6xHis tagging
    278..298     +  CDS            TEV site: tobacco etch virus (TEV) protease recognition and cleavage site
    353..1069    +  CDS            EGFP: EGFP is a basic (constitutively fluorescent) green fluorescent protein published in 1996, derived from Aequorea victoria. It is reported to be a rapidly-maturing weak dimer with moderate acid sensitivity.
   1070..1088    +  misc_feature   MCS (fragment): multiple cloning site
   1108..1157    +  CDS            SET1 (fragment): solubility-enhancement tag derived from T7 phage gene 10B
   1165..1212    +  terminator     T7 terminator: transcription terminator for bacteriophage T7 RNA polymerase
   1343..1447    +  promoter       AmpR promoter: bla
   1448..2308    +  CDS            AmpR: β-lactamase; bla; confers resistance to ampicillin, carbenicillin, and related antibiotics
   2479..3067    +  rep_origin     ori: high-copy-number ColE1/pMB1/pBR322/pUC origin of replication
   3253..3373    -  misc_feature   bom (fragment): basis of mobility region from pBR322
   3372..3551    -  CDS            YPB2_ECOLX (fragment): Protein predicted: Swiss-Prot protein existence level 4. From Escherichia coli.
