[The description below was written by a language model from this plasmid's Addgene catalogue record and pLannotate feature annotations shown in this document.]
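Description:
pEXP5-NT/pLas eGFP is a small (about 3.7 kb) bacterial expression plasmid built on Invitrogen's pEXP5-NT backbone. It serves as a quorum-sensing-responsive fluorescent reporter. It is maintained in E. coli at high copy through a ColE1/pUC-type origin and selected with ampicillin via the bla (β-lactamase) gene under its own promoter. A fragment of the pBR322 bom region is also annotated as a backbone remnant.

The payload is an eGFP coding sequence inserted by Gibson assembly. It is preceded by the efficient T7 gene 10 ribosome binding site and an N-terminal 6xHis tag followed by a TEV protease cleavage site, so the tag can be used for purification and then removed. A T7 terminator lies downstream. The short "capTEV" and "SET1" fragment annotations probably reflect the His-tag region and backbone sequence near the terminator, not functional modules. The record is inconsistent about the promoter. The promoter field lists the T7 RNAP promoter, but the backbone modification note, the plasmid name and the stated purpose all say the T7 promoter was replaced by the Las promoter. No T7 promoter appears in the feature table, which fits the replacement. The Las promoter itself is not annotated either and presumably lies upstream of the RBS.

With this design, eGFP is transcribed only when the transcription factor LasR is bound to its signal, 3OC12 homoserine lactone. LasR is not annotated on this plasmid, so it presumably has to be supplied from elsewhere. The associated publication concerns cell-free quorum-sensing gene circuits for bidirectional communication between droplet interface bilayer compartments, where this construct would act as the fluorescent readout of HSL signal reception.
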