Addgene plasmid #193630: pEXP5-NT/pLas eGFP
Purpose: Inducible expression of eGFP by the transcription factor complex LasR-3OC12 homoserine lactone (HSL).
Depositing lab: Dora Tang. Depositing organization: Max Planck Institute of Molecular Cell Biology and Genetics. Publication: Bidirectional communication between droplet interface bilayers driven by cell-free quorum sensing gene circuits. Gonzales DT, Suraritdechachai S, Zechner C, Tang T-YD. ChemSystemsChem 2023 10.1002/syst.202300029.
Backbone
  Vector backbone: pEXP5-NT
  Backbone manufacturer: Invitrogen
  Backbone size w/o insert (bp): 2810
  Total vector size (bp): 3669
  Modifications to backbone: Promoter is switched from T7 RNAP promoter to Las promoter.
  Vector type: Bacterial Expression
Growth in bacteria
  Bacterial resistance: Ampicillin, 100 μg/mL
  Growth temperature: 37°C
  Growth strain: DH5alpha
  Copy number: High Copy
Gene/Insert
  Gene/Insert name: eGFP
  Species: Synthetic
  Insert size (bp): 861
  Promoter: T7 RNAP promoter
  Tag / fusion protein: 6xHis (N terminal on insert)
  Cloning method: Gibson Cloning
  Sequencing primers: 5′ TCGGTGATTCATTCTGCT
Terms and licenses: Academic/Nonprofit Terms; Industry Terms: Not Available to Industry
Depositor comments: Please visit https://www.biorxiv.org/content/10.1101/2023.03.04.531082v1 for bioRxiv preprint.
How to cite: pEXP5-NT/pLas eGFP was a gift from Dora Tang (Addgene plasmid # 193630 ; http://n2t.net/addgene:193630 ; RRID:Addgene_193630)
